Addgene plasmid #65185: pYTK078
Purpose: Encodes NourseothricinR as a Type 6 part to be used in the Dueber YTK system
Depositing lab: John Dueber. Depositing organization: University of California, Berkeley. Publication: A Highly Characterized Yeast Toolkit for Modular, Multipart Assembly. Lee ME, DeLoache WC, Cervantes B, Dueber JE. ACS Synth Biol. 2015 Apr 14. 10.1021/sb500366v PubMed 25871405.
Backbone
  Vector backbone: pYTK001
  Vector type: Bacterial Expression
Growth in bacteria
  Bacterial resistance: Chloramphenicol, 25 μg/mL
  Growth temperature: 37°C
  Growth strain: DH10B
  Copy number: High Copy
Gene/Insert
  Gene/Insert name: NourseothricinR
  Species: Synthetic
  Cloning method: Restriction Enzyme; 5′ cloning site BsmBI (destroyed during cloning); 3′ cloning site BsmBI (destroyed during cloning)
Terms and licenses: Academic/Nonprofit Terms; Industry Terms: Not Available to Industry
Depositor comments: Type 6 parts are Yeast Markers in the Dueber YTK. For more information, please visit the supplemental information in PMID:25871405.
How to cite: pYTK078 was a gift from John Dueber (Addgene plasmid # 65185 ; http://n2t.net/addgene:65185 ; RRID:Addgene_65185)
