[The description below was written by a language model from this plasmid's Addgene catalogue record and pLannotate feature annotations shown in this document.]
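Description:
pYTK078 is a small (about 2.8 kb) part-storage plasmid from the Dueber Yeast Toolkit (YTK), a modular, multipart assembly system for building yeast expression constructs. It is built on the pYTK001 part-entry backbone and is maintained in E. coli as a high-copy plasmid through a ColE1/pUC-type origin. Selection is with chloramphenicol, conferred by a cat gene driven by its native promoter and followed by a lambda t0 terminator. Although catalogued as a bacterial expression vector, the plasmid carries no yeast origin or centromere in the annotated features. It serves as a bacterial host for a standardized part, not as a yeast vector in its own right.

The payload is a nourseothricin resistance cassette, classified as a Type 6 part, the category the toolkit reserves for yeast selection markers. The feature table shows a complete, self-contained expression unit. An Ashbya gossypii TEF promoter drives a streptothricin acetyltransferase coding sequence, which the annotation software matched to the Streptomyces lavendulae sta protein, and an A. gossypii TEF terminator follows. The enzyme inactivates streptothricin-class antibiotics, including nourseothricin, by acetylation, giving a dominant drug-selectable marker that does not depend on auxotrophic host strains. The record lists the insert as synthetic.

The insert was cloned into the backbone using BsmBI sites that were destroyed in the process. The part is intended to be combined with the other YTK part types to assemble yeast cassette or multigene plasmids that carry nourseothricin selection. The record does not annotate the flanking assembly sites or overhangs that define the part type.
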