Features (pLannotate 1.2.2; 7 found; start..end, strand, type, name):
     53..394     +  promoter       TEF promoter: Ashbya gossypii TEF promoter
    403..966     +  CDS            sta: STA_STRLA - Experimental evidence at protein level: Swiss-Prot protein existence level 1. Involved in resistance to streptothricin, a broad-spectrum antibiotic produced by streptomycetes. Detoxifies streptothricin via acetylation of the beta amino group of the first beta-lysyl moiety of streptothricin. From Streptomyces lavendulae.
    974..1171    +  terminator     TEF terminator: Ashbya gossypii TEF terminator
   1189..1223    -  terminator     lambda t0 terminator: minimal transcription terminator from phage lambda (Scholtissek and Grosse, 1987)
   1297..1953    -  CDS            cat: CAT_ECOLX - Experimental evidence at protein level: Swiss-Prot protein existence level 1. This enzyme is an effector of chloramphenicol resistance in bacteria. From Escherichia coli. This protein is used as a marker in many commonly used cloning vectors, such as pACYC184.
   1954..2051    -  promoter       cat promoter: promoter of the E. coli cat gene encoding chloramphenicol acetyltransferase
   2135..2723    +  rep_origin     ori: high-copy-number ColE1/pMB1/pBR322/pUC origin of replication
>Addgene plasmid #65185 | pYTK078 | depositor full sequence | sequence record 110238 | Full Sequence
TCGGTCTCCTACAGTTTAGCTTGCCTCGTCCCCGCCGGGTCACCCGGCCAGCGACATGGAGGCCCAGAAT
ACCCTCCTTGACAGTCTTGACGTGCGCAGCTCAGGGGCATGATGTGACTGTCGCCCGTACATTTAGCCCA
TACATCCCCATGTATAATCATTTGCATCCATACATTTTGATGGCCGCACGGCGCGAAGCAAAAATTACGG
CTCCTCGCTCCAGACCTGCGAGCAGGGAAACGCTCCCCTCACAGACGCGTTGAATTGTCCCCACGCCGCG
CCCCTGTAGAGAAATATAAAAGGTTAGGATTTGCCACTGAGGTTCTTCTTTCATATACTTCCTTTTAAAA
TCTTGCTAGGATACAGTTCTCACATCACATCCGAACATAAACAAAAATGGGTACTACCTTAGATGATACA
GCCTACAGATACAGAACATCAGTCCCTGGTGATGCTGAAGCAATTGAGGCTTTAGACGGTTCATTCACCA
CCGACACCGTCTTTAGAGTAACCGCCACCGGTGATGGATTTACCTTAAGAGAAGTCCCAGTCGACCCTCC
ATTAACTAAAGTCTTTCCAGATGATGAATCTGATGACGAAAGCGACGACGGAGAAGATGGTGACCCAGAT
TCAAGAACTTTCGTAGCATACGGTGATGACGGTGATTTGGCTGGTTTTGTAGTCGTTTCTTATTCAGGTT
GGAATAGAAGGTTGACCGTTGAAGATATAGAAGTCGCCCCAGAGCATAGAGGTCATGGTGTAGGAAGAGC
TTTGATGGGTTTGGCTACAGAATTTGCAAGAGAGAGAGGAGCCGGTCATTTATGGTTAGAAGTTACTAAT
GTTAACGCCCCTGCTATCCATGCTTATAGAAGAATGGGTTTCACATTATGTGGTTTAGATACTGCTTTAT
ATGATGGAACAGCATCTGACGGTGAACAGGCCTTGTATATGTCTATGCCTTGCCCTTAAAGTAACTGACA
ATAAAAAGATTCTTGTTTTCAAGAACTTGTCATTTGTATAGTTTTTTTATATTGTAGTTGTTCTATTTTA
ATCAAATGTTAGCGTGATTTATATTTTTTTTCGCCTCGACATCATCTGCCCAGATGCGAAGTTAAGTGCG
CAGAAAGTAATATCATGCGTCAATCGTATGTGAATGCTGGTCGCTATACTGGAGTTGAGACCAGACCAAT
AAAAAACGCCCGGCGGCAACCGAGCGTTCTGAACAAATCCAGATGGAGTTCTGAGGTCATTACTGGATCT
ATCAACAGGAGTCCAAGCGAGCTCGATATCAAATTACGCCCCGCCCTGCCACTCATCGCAGTACTGTTGT
AATTCATTAAGCATTCTGCCGACATGGAAGCCATCACAAACGGCATGATGAACCTGAATCGCCAGCGGCA
TCAGCACCTTGTCGCCTTGCGTATAATATTTGCCCATGGTGAAAACGGGGGCGAAGAAGTTGTCCATATT
GGCCACGTTTAAATCAAAACTGGTGAAACTCACCCAGGGATTGGCTGAAACGAAAAACATATTCTCAATA
AACCCTTTAGGGAAATAGGCCAGGTTTTCACCGTAACACGCCACATCTTGCGAATATATGTGTAGAAACT
GCCGGAAATCGTCGTGGTATTCACTCCAGAGCGATGAAAACGTTTCAGTTTGCTCATGGAAAACGGTGTA
ACAAGGGTGAACACTATCCCATATCACCAGCTCACCGTCTTTCATTGCCATACGAAATTCCGGATGAGCA
TTCATCAGGCGGGCAAGAATGTGAATAAAGGCCGGATAAAACTTGTGCTTATTTTTCTTTACGGTCTTTA
AAAAGGCCGTAATATCCAGCTGAACGGTCTGGTTATAGGTACATTGAGCAACTGACTGAAATGCCTCAAA
ATGTTCTTTACGATGCCATTGGGATATATCAACGGTGGTATATCCAGTGATTTTTTTCTCCATTTTAGCT
TCCTTAGCTCCTGAAAATCTCGATAACTCAAAAAATACGCCCGGTAGTGATCTTATTTCATTATGGTGAA
AGTTGGAACCTCTTACGTGCCCGATCAATCATGACCAAAATCCCTTAACGTGAGTTTTCGTTCCACTGAG
CGTCAGACCCCGTAGAAAAGATCAAAGGATCTTCTTGAGATCCTTTTTTTCTGCGCGTAATCTGCTGCTT
GCAAACAAAAAAACCACCGCTACCAGCGGTGGTTTGTTTGCCGGATCAAGAGCTACCAACTCTTTTTCCG
AAGGTAACTGGCTTCAGCAGAGCGCAGATACCAAATACTGTTCTTCTAGTGTAGCCGTAGTTAGGCCACC
ACTTCAAGAACTCTGTAGCACCGCCTACATACCTCGCTCTGCTAATCCTGTTACCAGTGGCTGCTGCCAG
TGGCGATAAGTCGTGTCTTACCGGGTTGGACTCAAGACGATAGTTACCGGATAAGGCGCAGCGGTCGGGC
TGAACGGGGGGTTCGTGCACACAGCCCAGCTTGGAGCGAACGACCTACACCGAACTGAGATACCTACAGC
GTGAGCTATGAGAAAGCGCCACGCTTCCCGAAGGGAGAAAGGCGGACAGGTATCCGGTAAGCGGCAGGGT
CGGAACAGGAGAGCGCACGAGGGAGCTTCCAGGGGGAAACGCCTGGTATCTTTATAGTCCTGTCGGGTTT
CGCCACCTCTGACTTGAGCGTCGATTTTTGTGATGCTCGTCAGGGGGGCGGAGCCTATGGAAAAACGCCA
GCAACGCGGCCTTTTTACGGTTCCTGGCCTTTTGCTGGCCTTTTGCTCACATGTTCTTTCCTGCGTTATC
CCCTGATTCTGTGGATAACCGTAG
