>Addgene plasmid #65185 | pYTK078 | addgene partial sequence | sequence record 112206 | pRS414-R 5'-CACCTCTGACTTGAGCGTCG-3'
GGGGGGCGGAGCCTATGGAAAAACGCCAGCAACGCGGCCTTTTTACGGTTCCTGGCCTTTTGCTGGCCTT
TTGCTCACATGTTCTTTCCTGCGTTATCCCCTGATTCTGTGGATAACCGTAGTCGGTCTCCTACAGTTTA
GCTTGCCTCGTCCCCGCCGGGTCACCCGGCCAGCGACATGGAGGCCCAGAATACCCTCCTTGACAGTCTT
GACGTGCGCAGCTCAGGGGCATGATGTGACTGTCGCCCGTACATTTAGCCCATACATCCCCATGTATAAT
CATTTGCATCCATACATTTTGATGGCCGCACGGCGCGAAGCAAAAATTACGGCTCCTCGCTCCAGACCTG
CGAGCAGGGAAACGCTCCCCTCACAGACGCGTTGAATTGTCCCCACGCCGCGCCCCTGTAGAGAAATATA
AAAGGTTAGGATTTGCCACTGAGGTTCTTCTTTCATATACTTCCTTTTAAAATCTTGCTAGGATACAGTT
CTCACATCACATCCGAACATAAACAAAAATGGGTACTACCTTAGATGATACAGCCTACAGATACAGAACA
TCAGTCCCTGGTGATGCTGAAGCAATTGAGGCTTTAGACGGTTCATTCACCACCGACACCGTCTTTAGAG
TAACCGCCACCGGTGATGGATTTACCTTAAGAGAAGTCCCAGTCGACCCTCCATTAACTAAAGTCTTTCC
AGATGATGAATCTGATGACGAAAGCGACGACGGAGAAGATGGTGACCCAGATTCAAGAACTTTCGTAGCA
TACGGTGATGACGGTGATTTG
