>Addgene plasmid #65185 | pYTK078 | addgene partial sequence | sequence record 112753 | CAT-F 5'-GTTTGTGATGGCTTCCATGTC-3'
GAGTGGCAGGGCGGGGCGTAATTTGATATCGAGCTCGCTTGGACTCCTGTTGATAGATCCAGTAATGACC
TCAGAACTCCATCTGGATTTGTTCAGAACGCTCGGTTGCCGCCGGGCGTTTTTTATTGGTCTGGTCTCAA
CTCCAGTATAGCGACCAGCATTCACATACGATTGACGCATGATATTACTTTCTGCGCACTTAACTTCGCA
TCTGGGCAGATGATGTCGAGGCGAAAAAAAATATAAATCACGCTAACATTTGATTAAAATAGAACAACTA
CAATATAAAAAAACTATACAAATGACAAGTTCTTGAAAACAAGAATCTTTTTATTGTCAGTTACTTTAAG
GGCAAGGCATAGACATATACAAGGCCTGTTCACCGTCAGATGCTGTTCCATCATATAAAGCAGTATCTAA
ACCACATAATGTGAAACCCATTCTTCTATAAGCATGGATAGCAGGGGCGTTAACATTAGTAACTTCTAAC
CATAAATGACCGGCTCCTCTCTCTCTTGCAAATTCTGTAGCCAAACCCATCAAAGCTCTTCCTACACCAT
GACCTCTATGCTCTGGGGCGACTTCTATATCTTCAACGGTCAACCTTCTATTCCAACCTGAATAAGAAAC
GACTACAAAACCAGCCAAATCACCGTCATCACCGTATGCTACGAAAGTTCTTGAATCTGGGTCACCATCT
TCTCCGTCGTCGCTTTCGTCATCAGA
